LOCUS       Exported 679 bp ds-DNA linear SYN 21-MAY-2021
DEFINITION  Target a DHFR-destabilized Cre recombinase gene to the stop codon of
            the mouse Rasgrf2 gene.
ACCESSION   .
VERSION     .
KEYWORDS    Rasgrf2-2A-dCre targeting vector
SOURCE      synthetic DNA construct
  ORGANISM  synthetic DNA construct
REFERENCE   1 (bases 1 to 679)
  AUTHORS   Madisen L, Garner AR, Shimaoka D, Chuong AS, Klapoetke NC, Li L, van
            der Bourg A, Niino Y, Egolf L, Monetti C, Gu H, Mills M, Cheng A,
            Tasic B, Nguyen TN, Sunkin SM, Benucci A, Nagy A, Miyawaki A,
            Helmchen F, Empson RM, Knopfel T, Boyden ES, Reid RC, Carandini M,
            Zeng H
  TITLE     Transgenic mice for intersectional targeting of neural sensors and
            effectors with high specificity and performance.
  JOURNAL   Neuron. 2015 Mar 4;85(5):942-58. doi: 10.1016/j.neuron.2015.02.022.
  PUBMED    25741722
REFERENCE   2 (bases 1 to 679)
  AUTHORS   .
  TITLE     Direct Submission
  JOURNAL   Exported May 21, 2021 from SnapGene Server 1.1.58
            http://www.snapgene.com
FEATURES             Location/Qualifiers
     source          1..679
                     /organism="synthetic DNA construct"
                     /mol_type="other DNA"
ORIGIN
        1 ctatccaggt tacggatata gttcatgaca atatttacat tggtccagcc accagcttgc
       61 atgatctccg gtattgaaac tccagcgcgg gccatatctc gcgcggctcc gacacgggca
      121 ctgtgtccag accaggccag gtatctctga ccagagtcat ccttagcgcc gtaaatcaat
      181 cgatgagttg cttcaaaaat cccttccagg gcgcgagttg atagctggct ggtggcagat
      241 ggcgcggcaa caccattttt tctgacccgg caaaacaggt agttattcgg atcatcagct
      301 acaccagaga cggaaatcca tcgctcgacc agtttagtta cccccaggct aagtgccttc
      361 tctacacctg cggtgctaac cagcgttttc gttctgccaa tatggattaa cattctccca
      421 ccgtcagtac gtgagatatc tttaaccctg atcctggcaa tttcggctat acgtaacagg
      481 gtgttataag caatccccag aaatgccaga ttacgtatat cctggcagcg atcgctattt
      541 tccatgagtg aacgaacctg gtcgaaatca gtgcgttcga acgctagagc ctgttttgca
      601 cgttcaccgg catcaacgtt ttcttttcgg atccgccgca taaccagtga aacagcattg
      661 ctgtcacttg gtcgtggca
//
