>Addgene plasmid #61573 | Rasgrf2-2A-dCre targeting vector | addgene partial sequence | sequence record 108034 | M13pUC-Fwd 5'-CCCAGTCACGACGTTGTAAAACG-3'
CTATAGGGCGAATTGGGTACCCTGTGGTTTCCTAGAATATATATATCATCTAGACACAGTTGGGGCAAAG
GAATATGGTTCCTCAAAGAGTGGCACCATGGTCTGCAATATGTCCTTTCCTCAGTACGTGGCTCATCCCA
CTTTATTCCCTTCTTGACAAGAACCCCTGAGATACAATTACTCCTAAAATGAAACACAACTTTTCCTCCA
ACAAAATAGATTCCCAAGAGTCCTTGCCTTTGCTCCTAGGAAGAGCAGGTGTGAACGGCTTGCTGTTATC
ATTATCATTGTAGATTCCAGTCTCTCTGGAAGAGAGTATCCAAAGATGGACTGAGGGCTTTGTACCACTT
AGCCTGCTTTTCTTGTGTGTTCACAGGCCACTCGGCCATTTATCTGAATGTATTATTTTGGCTCTTAGAC
AGCCTGTCTGGTCTATTTGATTGTCTTAGATGAGTAACCTGGTGGCCTCCCAGATAATGAATTATGCCGA
CATCAGCTCCCGTGCCAACGCCATTGAGAAGTGGGTGGCAGTGGCGGACATTTGCCGATGTCTCCACAAC
TACAATGGTGTTCTGGAGATCACCTCAGCCTTAAACAGAAGTGCCATCTACAGGCTGAAGAAAACCTGGG
CCAAGGTGTCCAAGCAGGTGAGCCACAGTGTGTGATGACACACCTTGCTGCTGACAGGAGGAGAGAGAGA
GCCTCGATGAATAGTGCTAATTAGGAAATCATTAGCGAAATGAGCAGTGCAGTTGCCAAAGGAAGGTGCC
AATGGATAATTACCCTACTCTCACTGTTTAATTAATTCC
