>Addgene plasmid #61573 | Rasgrf2-2A-dCre targeting vector | addgene partial sequence | sequence record 108035 | CRE-R 5'-gcaaacggacagaagcattt-3'
CATGTCCATCAGGTTCTTGCGAACCTCATCACTCGTTGCATCGACCGGTAATGCAGGCAAATTTTGGTGT
ACGGTCAGTAAATTGGACATGCTAGCTCTCCTTTCCAGGATCTCAAAGCAATAACTATGAGAATTCTGAG
CATCGGCGTCGTGAAACTCGGAGAACACGCTTTCCCAATCGTCGGGCTCATAATCAGGAAAATGGGTGTC
CCCTTCCACCTCAGCGTCAATGTGAGTCAGGTACAGTTTCTGGGCCTTAGGCAGGAACTGCTCGATCACT
CTCCCTCCGCCGATGACCATGATCTCGGGCACATCTCCGCAAGCGGCAATGGCTTCGTCCACACTTTTCA
CCCATGTCACCCTGTCGTCGGTAGAGGGCTGGGAGCTCAGAATGATGTTCTTGCGTCCAGGCAGGGGCCG
TCCAATGGACTCCCAAGTGTGTCTGCCCATGATCACTGGCTTGTTCAGGGTGTTCCTCTTGAACCAAGCC
AGATCGGCGGGCAGATTCCATGGCATAGCGTTTTCCATCCCGATCACGTAGTCCACGGCCAGAGCGGCAA
TCAGAGAGATCATTGAGCCTGGGGCAGGGCCGGGATTCTCTTCCACGTCTCCGCATGTCAGAAGACTTCC
TCTGCCCTCGCCGCTTCCAGCAGGGAGTCGAGGTTCAATTTTGAGTGACAGCTCATAGAGTGAATCTTCG
TCTATGACAAGGGCTTTGTCAAGCAGGTATTGTATGACCTGAAA
