[The description below was written by a language model from this plasmid's Addgene catalogue record and the feature table of its GenBank file.]
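Description:
Rasgrf2-2A-dCre targeting vector is a mouse gene-targeting plasmid of about 18.2 kb, built on a pBS SK2+ (pBluescript-type) backbone with a modified multiple cloning site. It is a high-copy plasmid selected in bacteria with kanamycin, and it carries a neomycin marker for G418 selection of targeted mammalian cells. The roughly 15.3 kb insert, assembled by ligation-independent cloning, combines mouse Rasgrf2 genomic sequence with Cre recombinase from bacteriophage P1. The use of a recombination-deficient bacterial host is consistent with a large insert that may be prone to rearrangement.

The design places a 2A-linked, DHFR-destabilized Cre (dCre) at the stop codon of the endogenous Rasgrf2 gene. A 2A peptide causes ribosomal skipping, so Rasgrf2 and dCre would be made from the same transcript as separate proteins, putting the recombinase under the native Rasgrf2 regulatory elements rather than an exogenous promoter. Fusion to a destabilizing DHFR domain generally causes the recombinase to be degraded unless a stabilizing ligand such as trimethoprim is supplied, which makes recombination drug-inducible. The associated work concerns transgenic mice for intersectional targeting of neural sensors and effectors, so the resulting knock-in line would serve as an inducible Cre driver in Rasgrf2-expressing cells.

The available sequence record covers only a 679 bp fragment of the plasmid and has no annotated features. The record therefore does not state the extent of the homology arms, the promoter and layout of the neomycin cassette, any flanking recombinase sites or negative selection marker, or the specific 2A variant.
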