Addgene plasmid #61573: Rasgrf2-2A-dCre targeting vector
Purpose: Target a DHFR-destabilized Cre recombinase gene to the stop codon of the mouse Rasgrf2 gene
Depositing lab: Hongkui Zeng. Depositing organization: Allen Institute. Publication: Transgenic mice for intersectional targeting of neural sensors and effectors with high specificity and performance. Madisen L, Garner AR, Shimaoka D, Chuong AS, Klapoetke NC, Li L, van der Bourg A, Niino Y, Egolf L, Monetti C, Gu H, Mills M, Cheng A, Tasic B, Nguyen TN, Sunkin SM, Benucci A, Nagy A, Miyawaki A, Helmchen F, Empson RM, Knopfel T, Boyden ES, Reid RC, Carandini M, Zeng H. Neuron. 2015 Mar 4;85(5):942-58. doi: 10.1016/j.neuron.2015.02.022. PubMed 25741722.
Backbone
  Vector backbone: pBS SK2+
  Backbone size w/o insert (bp): 2917
  Total vector size (bp): 18191
  Modifications to backbone: MCS region was modified
  Vector type: Mouse Targeting, Cre/Lox
  Selectable markers: Neomycin (select with G418)
Growth in bacteria
  Bacterial resistance: Kanamycin, 50 μg/mL
  Growth temperature: 30°C
  Growth strain: Stbl2
  Growth instructions: Grow in 15 micog/ml kanamycin
  Copy number: High Copy
Gene/Insert
  Gene/Insert name: Rasgrf2-2A-dCre (alt name: DHFR-Cre)
  Species: M. musculus (mouse); P1 bacteriophage
  Insert size (bp): 15274
  Entrez Gene: Rasgrf2 (a.k.a. 6330417G04Rik, AW048350, Grf2, Ras-GRF2)
  Cloning method: Ligation Independent Cloning
  Sequencing primers: 5′ TCTTCGCTATTACGCCAGCT; 3′ AACAGCTATGACCATG
Terms and licenses: Academic/Nonprofit Terms; Industry Terms: Not Available to Industry
How to cite: Rasgrf2-2A-dCre targeting vector was a gift from Hongkui Zeng (Addgene plasmid # 61573 ; http://n2t.net/addgene:61573 ; RRID:Addgene_61573)
